>Addgene plasmid #157987 | pET28b-NM23-H1 | addgene full sequence | sequence record 309113 | Addgene NGS Result
ATCCGGATATAGTTCCTCCTTTCAGCAAAAAACCCCTCAAGACCCGTTTAGAGGCCCCAAGGGGTTATGC
TAGTTATTGCTCAGCGGTGGCAGCAGCCAACTCAGCTTCCTTTCGGGCTTTGTTAGCAGCCGGATCTCAG
TGGTGGTGGTGGTGGTGCTCGAGTCATTCATAGATCCAGTTCTGAGCACAGCTCGTGTAATCTACCAGTT
CCTCAGGGTGAAACCACAAGCCGATCTCCTTCTCTGCACTCTCCACAGAATCACTGCCATGTATAATGTT
CCTGCCAACTTGTATGCAGAAGTCTCCACGGATGGTCCCAGGCTTGGAGTCTGCAGGGTTGGTCTCCCCG
AGCATGACTCGGCCCGTCTTCACCACATTCAGCCCCTCCCAGACCATGGCAACTACCGGCCCTGAGTGCA
TGTATTTCACCAGGCCGGCAAAGAATGGACGGTCCTTCAGGTCAACGTAGTGTTCCTTGAGAAGATCTTC
GGAAGCTTGCATGAATTTCAGACCAACAAGGCGGAATCCTTTCTGCTCAAAACGCTTGATAATCTCCCCC
ACAAGACCCCGCTGGACCCCATCTGGTTTGATCGCAATGAAGGTACGCTCACAGTTGGCCATATGGCTGC
CGCGCGGCACCAGGCCGCTGCTGTGATGATGATGATGATGGCTGCTGCCCATGGTATATCTCCTTCTTAA
AGTTAAACAAAATTATTTCTAGAGGGGAATTGTTATCCGCTCACAATTCCCCTATAGTGAGTCGTATTAA
TTTCGCGGGATCGAGATCTCGATCCTCTACGCCGGACGCATCGTGGCCGGCATCACCGGCGCCACAGGTG
CGGTTGCTGGCGCCTATATCGCCGACATCACCGATGGGGAAGATCGGGCTCGCCACTTCGGGCTCATGAG
CGCTTGTTTCGGCGTGGGTATGGTGGCAGGCCCCGTGGCCGGGGGACTGTTGGGCGCCATCTCCTTGCAT
GCACCATTCCTTGCGGCGGCGGTGCTCAACGGCCTCAACCTACTACTGGGCTGCTTCCTAATGCAGGAGT
CGCATAAGGGAGAGCGTCGAGATCCCGGACACCATCGAATGGCGCAAAACCTTTCGCGGTATGGCATGAT
AGCGCCCGGAAGAGAGTCAATTCAGGGTGGTGAATGTGAAACCAGTAACGTTATACGATGTCGCAGAGTA
TGCCGGTGTCTCTTATCAGACCGTTTCCCGCGTGGTGAACCAGGCCAGCCACGTTTCTGCGAAAACGCGG
GAAAAAGTGGAAGCGGCGATGGCGGAGCTGAATTACATTCCCAACCGCGTGGCACAACAACTGGCGGGCA
AACAGTCGTTGCTGATTGGCGTTGCCACCTCCAGTCTGGCCCTGCACGCGCCGTCGCAAATTGTCGCGGC
GATTAAATCTCGCGCCGATCAACTGGGTGCCAGCGTGGTGGTGTCGATGGTAGAACGAAGCGGCGTCGAA
GCCTGTAAAGCGGCGGTGCACAATCTTCTCGCGCAACGCGTCAGTGGGCTGATCATTAACTATCCGCTGG
ATGACCAGGATGCCATTGCTGTGGAAGCTGCCTGCACTAATGTTCCGGCGTTATTTCTTGATGTCTCTGA
CCAGACACCCATCAACAGTATTATTTTCTCCCATGAAGACGGTACGCGACTGGGCGTGGAGCATCTGGTC
GCATTGGGTCACCAGCAAATCGCGCTGTTAGCGGGCCCATTAAGTTCTGTCTCGGCGCGTCTGCGTCTGG
CTGGCTGGCATAAATATCTCACTCGCAATCAAATTCAGCCGATAGCGGAACGGGAAGGCGACTGGAGTGC
CATGTCCGGTTTTCAACAAACCATGCAAATGCTGAATGAGGGCATCGTTCCCACTGCGATGCTGGTTGCC
AACGATCAGATGGCGCTGGGCGCAATGCGCGCCATTACCGAGTCCGGGCTGCGCGTTGGTGCGGATATCT
CGGTAGTGGGATACGACGATACCGAAGACAGCTCATGTTATATCCCGCCGTTAACCACCATCAAACAGGA
TTTTCGCCTGCTGGGGCAAACCAGCGTGGACCGCTTGCTGCAACTCTCTCAGGGCCAGGCGGTGAAGGGC
AATCAGCTGTTGCCCGTCTCACTGGTGAAAAGAAAAACCACCCTGGCGCCCAATACGCAAACCGCCTCTC
CCCGCGCGTTGGCCGATTCATTAATGCAGCTGGCACGACAGGTTTCCCGACTGGAAAGCGGGCAGTGAGC
GCAACGCAATTAATGTAAGTTAGCTCACTCATTAGGCACCGGGATCTCGACCGATGCCCTTGAGAGCCTT
CAACCCAGTCAGCTCCTTCCGGTGGGCGCGGGGCATGACTATCGTCGCCGCACTTATGACTGTCTTCTTT
ATCATGCAACTCGTAGGACAGGTGCCGGCAGCGCTCTGGGTCATTTTCGGCGAGGACCGCTTTCGCTGGA
GCGCGACGATGATCGGCCTGTCGCTTGCGGTATTCGGAATCTTGCACGCCCTCGCTCAAGCCTTCGTCAC
TGGTCCCGCCACCAAACGTTTCGGCGAGAAGCAGGCCATTATCGCCGGCATGGCGGCCCCACGGGTGCGC
ATGATCGTGCTCCTGTCGTTGAGGACCCGGCTAGGCTGGCGGGGTTGCCTTACTGGTTAGCAGAATGAAT
CACCGATACGCGAGCGAACGTGAAGCGACTGCTGCTGCAAAACGTCTGCGACCTGAGCAACAACATGAAT
GGTCTTCGGTTTCCGTGTTTCGTAAAGTCTGGAAACGCGGAAGTCAGCGCCCTGCACCATTATGTTCCGG
ATCTGCATCGCAGGATGCTGCTGGCTACCCTGTGGAACACCTACATCTGTATTAACGAAGCGCTGGCATT
GACCCTGAGTGATTTTTCTCTGGTCCCGCCGCATCCATACCGCCAGTTGTTTACCCTCACAACGTTCCAG
TAACCGGGCATGTTCATCATCAGTAACCCGTATCGTGAGCATCCTCTCTCGTTTCATCGGTATCATTACC
CCCATGAACAGAAATCCCCCTTACACGGAGGCATCAGTGACCAAACAGGAAAAAACCGCCCTTAACATGG
CCCGCTTTATCAGAAGCCAGACATTAACGCTTCTGGAGAAACTCAACGAGCTGGACGCGGATGAACAGGC
AGACATCTGTGAATCGCTTCACGACCACGCTGATGAGCTTTACCGCAGCTGCCTCGCGCGTTTCGGTGAT
GACGGTGAAAACCTCTGACACATGCAGCTCCCGGAGACGGTCACAGCTTGTCTGTAAGCGGATGCCGGGA
GCAGACAAGCCCGTCAGGGCGCGTCAGCGGGTGTTGGCGGGTGTCGGGGCGCAGCCATGACCCAGTCACG
TAGCGATAGCGGAGTGTATACTGGCTTAACTATGCGGCATCAGAGCAGATTGTACTGAGAGTGCACCATT
GCGGTGTGAAATACCGCACAGATGCGTAAGGAGAAAATACCGCATCAGGCGCTCTTCCGCTTCCTCGCTC
ACTGACTCGCTGCGCTCGGTCGTTCGGCTGCGGCGAGCGGTATCAGCTCACTCAAAGGCGGTAATACGGT
TATCCACAGAATCAGGGGATAACGCAGGAAAGAACATGTGAGCAAAAGGCCAGCAAAAGGCCAGGAACCG
TAAAAAGGCCGCGTTGCTGGCGTTTTTCCATAGGCTCCGCCCCCCTGACGAGCATCACAAAAATCGACGC
TCAAGTCAGAGGTGGCGAAACCCGACAGGACTATAAAGATACCAGGCGTTTCCCCCTGGAAGCTCCCTCG
TGCGCTCTCCTGTTCCGACCCTGCCGCTTACCGGATACCTGTCCGCCTTTCTCCCTTCGGGAAGCGTGGC
GCTTTCTCATAGCTCACGCTGTAGGTATCTCAGTTCGGTGTAGGTCGTTCGCTCCAAGCTGGGCTGTGTG
CACGAACCCCCCGTTCAGCCCGACCGCTGCGCCTTATCCGGTAACTATCGTCTTGAGTCCAACCCGGTAA
GACACGACTTATCGCCACTGGCAGCAGCCACTGGTAACAGGATTAGCAGAGCGAGGTATGTAGGCGGTGC
TACAGAGTTCTTGAAGTGGTGGCCTAACTACGGCTACACTAGAAGGACAGTATTTGGTATCTGCGCTCTG
CTGAAGCCAGTTACCTTCGGAAAAAGAGTTGGTAGCTCTTGATCCGGCAAACAAACCACCGCTGGTAGCG
GTGGTTTTTTTGTTTGCAAGCAGCAGATTACGCGCAGAAAAAAAGGATCTCAAGAAGATCCTTTGATCTT
TTCTACGGGGTCTGACGCTCAGTGGAACGAAAACTCACGTTAAGGGATTTTGGTCATGAACAATAAAACT
GTCTGCTTACATAAACAGTAATACAAGGGGTGTTATGAGCCATATTCAACGGGAAACGTCTTGCTCTAGG
CCGCGATTAAATTCCAACATGGATGCTGATTTATATGGGTATAAATGGGCTCGCGATAATGTCGGGCAAT
CAGGTGCGACAATCTATCGATTGTATGGGAAGCCCGATGCGCCAGAGTTGTTTCTGAAACATGGCAAAGG
TAGCGTTGCCAATGATGTTACAGATGAGATGGTCAGACTAAACTGGCTGACGGAATTTATGCCTCTTCCG
ACCATCAAGCATTTTATCCGTACTCCTGATGATGCATGGTTACTCACCACTGCGATCCCCGGGAAAACAG
CATTCCAGGTATTAGAAGAATATCCTGATTCAGGTGAAAATATTGTTGATGCGCTGGCAGTGTTCCTGCG
CCGGTTGCATTCGATTCCTGTTTGTAATTGTCCTTTTAACAGCGATCGCGTATTTCGTCTCGCTCAGGCG
CAATCACGAATGAATAACGGTTTGGTTGATGCGAGTGATTTTGATGACGAGCGTAATGGCTGGCCTGTTG
AACAAGTCTGGAAAGAAATGCATAAACTTTTGCCATTCTCACCGGATTCAGTCGTCACTCATGGTGATTT
CTCACTTGATAACCTTATTTTTGACGAGGGGAAATTAATAGGTTGTATTGATGTTGGACGAGTCGGAATC
GCAGACCGATACCAGGATCTTGCCATCCTATGGAACTGCCTCGGTGAGTTTTCTCCTTCATTACAGAAAC
GGCTTTTTCAAAAATATGGTATTGATAATCCTGATATGAATAAATTGCAGTTTCATTTGATGCTCGATGA
GTTTTTCTAAGAATTAATTCATGAGCGGATACATATTTGAATGTATTTAGAAAAATAAACAAATAGGGGT
TCCGCGCACATTTCCCCGAAAAGTGCCACCTAAATTGTAAGCGTTAATATTTTGTTAAAATTCGCGTTAA
ATTTTTGTTAAATCAGCTCATTTTTTAACCAATAGGCCGAAATCGGCAAAATCCCTTATAAATCAAAAGA
ATAGACCGAGATAGGGT
[37 nt withheld, positions 5408-5444]
AAAGAACGTGGACTCCAACGTCAAAGG
[49 nt withheld, positions 5472-5520]
T
[91 nt withheld, positions 5522-5612]
G
[124 nt withheld, positions 5614-5737]
CCCATTCGCCA
Features (pLannotate 1.2.2; 21 found; start..end, strand, type, name):
     26..73      -  terminator     T7 terminator: transcription terminator for bacteriophage T7 RNA polymerase
     81..130     -  CDS            SET1 (fragment): solubility-enhancement tag derived from T7 phage gene 10B
    140..157     -  CDS            9xHis (fragment): 9xHis affinity tag
    167..622     -  CDS            NME1: NDKA_HUMAN - Also known as NDPKA, NM23. Experimental evidence at protein level: Swiss-Prot protein existence level 1. Major role in the synthesis of nucleoside triphosphates other than ATP. The ATP gamma phosphate is transferred to the NDP beta phosphate via a ping-pong mechanism, using a phosphorylated active-site intermediate. Possesses nucleoside-diphosphate kinase, serine/threonine-specific protein kinase, geranyl and farnesyl pyrophosphate kinase, histidine protein kinase and 3'-5' exonuclease activities. Involved in cell proliferation, differentiation and development, signal transduction
    626..643     -  CDS            thrombin site: thrombin recognition and cleavage site
    654..670     -  CDS            capTEV™ (fragment): composite tag for in vivo biotinylation, TEV protease cleavage, and 6xHis tagging
    689..711     -  RBS            RBS: efficient ribosome binding site from bacteriophage T7 gene 10 (Olins and Rangwala, 1989)
    726..750     -  protein_bind   lac operator: The lac repressor binds to the lac operator to inhibit transcription in E. coli. This inhibition can be relieved by adding lactose or isopropyl-β-D-thiogalactopyranoside (IPTG). lac repressor encoded by lacI
    751..769     -  promoter       T7 promoter: promoter for bacteriophage T7 RNA polymerase
    791..1070    +  CDS            TcR (fragment): tetracycline efflux protein; tet; confers resistance to tetracycline
   1078..1155    +  promoter       lacI promoter: lacI
   1156..2238    +  CDS            lacI: lac repressor; lacI; The lac repressor binds to the lac operator to inhibit transcription in E. coli. This inhibition can be relieved by adding lactose or isopropyl-β-D-thiogalactopyranoside (IPTG).
   2251..2272    +  protein_bind   CAP binding site: CAP binding activates transcription in the presence of cAMP. E. coli catabolite activator protein
   2287..2578    +  CDS            TcR (fragment): tetracycline efflux protein; tet; confers resistance to tetracycline
   2650..3030    -  CDS            YPB1_ECOLX: Protein predicted: Swiss-Prot protein existence level 4. From Escherichia coli.
   3047..3238    +  CDS            rop: Rop protein, which maintains plasmids at low copy number; rop
   3340..3479    +  misc_feature   bom: basis of mobility region from pBR322
   3665..4253    -  rep_origin     ori: high-copy-number ColE1/pMB1/pBR322/pUC origin of replication
   4375..5190    +  CDS            KanR: aminoglycoside phosphotransferase; aph(3')-Ia; confers resistance to kanamycin in bacteria or G418 (Geneticin®) in eukaryotes
   5199..5256    -  promoter       AmpR promoter (fragment): bla
   5309..5737    -  rep_origin     f1 ori (sequence partly withheld): f1 bacteriophage origin of replication; arrow indicates direction of (+) strand synthesis
