[The description below was written by a language model from this plasmid's Addgene catalogue record and pLannotate feature annotations shown in this document.]
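Description:
pET28b-NM23-H1 is a bacterial expression plasmid built on the pET28b backbone for producing human NM23-H1 (the NME1 gene product, nucleoside diphosphate kinase A) in E. coli. The sequenced record is 5,748 nt. It replicates from a ColE1/pBR322-type origin accompanied by the rop gene and the bom mobility region, which together normally give a moderate rather than high copy number, although the catalogue lists copy number as unknown. Selection is by kanamycin through the aph(3')-Ia resistance gene. An f1 origin is also present, and the short tetracycline-resistance and AmpR promoter fragments in the annotation are non-functional backbone remnants.

The NME1 coding sequence sits in the standard pET expression cassette, which consists of a T7 promoter followed by a lac operator, the phage T7 gene 10 ribosome binding site and a downstream T7 terminator. The plasmid carries its own lacI gene, so transcription is repressed until IPTG is added, and it requires a host that supplies T7 RNA polymerase. Upstream of the insert the annotation shows a fragment matching a His-tag-containing element followed by a thrombin cleavage site, consistent with the removable N-terminal His tag of pET28. A further His-tag fragment lies downstream of the insert, but the record does not show whether it is translated in frame with NM23-H1 or is cut off by a stop codon. The restriction sites used for cloning are not recorded.

The stated purpose is expression of NM23-H1 in E. coli, and the associated publication describes a refined crystal structure of the human protein, which indicates use in producing recombinant protein for purification and structural work.
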