Addgene plasmid #157987: pET28b-NM23-H1
Purpose: Expresses NM23-H1 in E.coli cell
Depositing lab: Byung Il Lee. Depositing organization: National Cancer Center (KR). Publication: Refined Structure of Human NM23-H1 from a Hexagonal Crystal. Han BG, Min K, Lee BI, Lee S. Bulletin of the Kor Chem Soc 2010; 31(5): 1397-1399. 10.5012/bkcs.2010.31.5.1397.
Backbone
  Vector backbone: pET28b vector
  Vector type: Bacterial Expression
Growth in bacteria
  Bacterial resistance: Kanamycin, 50 μg/mL
  Growth temperature: 37°C
  Growth strain: DH5alpha
  Copy number: Unknown
Gene/Insert
  Gene/Insert name: NM23-H1
  Species: H. sapiens (human)
  Entrez Gene: NME1 (a.k.a. AWD, GAAD, NB, NBS, NDK1, NDKA, NDPK A, NDPK-A, NDPKA, NM23, NM23-H1)
  Cloning method: Restriction Enzyme; 5′ cloning site unknown (unknown if destroyed); 3′ cloning site unknown (unknown if destroyed)
  Sequencing primers: 5′ unknown
Terms and licenses: Academic/Nonprofit Terms; Industry Terms: Not Available to Industry
How to cite: pET28b-NM23-H1 was a gift from Byung Il Lee (Addgene plasmid # 157987 ; http://n2t.net/addgene:157987 ; RRID:Addgene_157987)
