>Addgene plasmid #157987 | pET28b-NM23-H1 | depositor partial sequence | sequence record 304904 | Human NDKA FULL length
ATGGCCAACTGTGAGCGTACCTTCATTGCGATCAAACCAGATGGGGTCCAGCGGGGTCTTGTGGGAGAGA
TTATCAAGCGTTTTGAGCAGAAAGGATTCCGCCTTGTTGGTCTGAAATTCATGCAAGCTTCCGAAGATCT
TCTCAAGGAACACTACGTTGACCTGAAGGACCGTCCATTCTTTGCCGGCCTGGTGAAATACATGCACTCA
GGGCCGGTAGTTGCCATGGTCTGGGAGGGGCTGAATGTGGTGAAGACGGGCCGAGTCATGCTCGGGGAGA
CCAACCCTGCAGACTCCAAGCCTGGGACCATCCGTGGAGACTTCTGCATACAAGTTGGCAGGAACATTAT
ACATGGCAGTGATTCTGTGGAGAGTGCAGAGAAGGAGATCGGCTTGTGGTTTCACCCTGAGGAACTGGTA
GATTACACGAGCTGTGCTCAGAACTGGATCTATGAATGAC
